Addgene plasmid #84787: pET - FnR062.Y78E
Purpose: bacterial expression of FnR.0.6.2-Y78E protein
Depositing lab: Benjamin Hackel. Depositing organization: University of Minnesota. Publication: Development and Implementation of a Protein–Protein Binding Experiment To Teach Intermolecular Interactions in High School or Undergraduate Classrooms. Johnson SM, Javner C, Hackel BJ. J. Chem. Educ. 2017, 94, 3, 367–374 10.1021/acs.jchemed.6b00323.
Backbone
  Vector backbone: pET
  Vector type: Bacterial Expression
Growth in bacteria
  Bacterial resistance: Kanamycin, 50 μg/mL
  Growth temperature: 37°C
  Growth strain: T7 express
  Copy number: High Copy
Gene/Insert
  Gene/Insert name: FnR.0.6.2-Y78E
  Species: H. sapiens (human)
  Mutation: Y78E
  Tag / fusion protein: 6xHis (C terminal on insert)
  Cloning method: Restriction Enzyme; 5′ cloning site unknown (unknown if destroyed); 3′ cloning site unknown (unknown if destroyed)
Terms and licenses: Academic/Nonprofit Terms; Industry Terms: Not Available to Industry
How to cite: pET - FnR062.Y78E was a gift from Benjamin Hackel (Addgene plasmid # 84787 ; http://n2t.net/addgene:84787 ; RRID:Addgene_84787)
