[The description below was written by a language model from this plasmid's Addgene catalogue record.]
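Description:
pET - FnR062.Y78E is a bacterial expression plasmid built on a pET backbone for producing the FnR.0.6.2-Y78E protein in E. coli. It is maintained under kanamycin selection, is listed as high copy, and is propagated in a T7 Express strain. This fits the usual design of pET vectors, in which the insert is transcribed by T7 RNA polymerase supplied by the host. However, the record has no feature table, so the exact promoter, operator, terminator and origin of replication are not stated, and the specific pET variant is not identified. The restriction sites used for cloning are also recorded as unknown.

The insert is described as human-derived and carries a single substitution, Y78E, which replaces a tyrosine with a glutamate at position 78. A 6xHis tag is fused to the C terminus, which would allow purification by immobilized metal affinity chromatography and detection with anti-His reagents. The record does not explain the parent scaffold or the binding target of FnR.0.6.2, nor the expected effect of the mutation. The associated work concerns a protein–protein binding experiment designed to teach intermolecular interactions in high school or undergraduate classrooms. This suggests the point mutant is one of a set of variants used to compare how individual side-chain changes alter binding. The plasmid's recorded use is recombinant production of the tagged mutant protein in bacteria.
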