>Addgene plasmid #84787 | pET - FnR062.Y78E | depositor partial sequence | sequence record 162562 | insert sequence
ATGGCTAGCTCCTCCGACTCTCCGCGTAACCTGGAGGTTACCAACGCAACTCCGAACTCTCTGACTATTT
CTTGGGACGATCCTTATCACGCTATCTATTACCGTATCACCTACGGCGAAACTGGTGGTAACTCCCCGAG
CCAGGAATTCACTGTTCCGAGATCTTATTCTAATGCGACCATCAGCGGTCTGAAACCGGGCCAGGATTAT
ACCATTACCGTGTACGCTGTAACCGGTGAGAACGACGATTCAAACCCAATCAGCATCAATTATCGCACCG
AAATCGACAAACCGTCTCAGGGATCCCACCATCACCATCATCACTGA
