>Addgene plasmid #84787 | pET - FnR062.Y78E | addgene partial sequence | sequence record 163604 | T7 5'-TAATACGACTCACTATAGGG-3'
TTTTGTTTAACTTTAAGAAGGAGATATACATATGGCTAGCTCCTCCGACTCTCCGCGTAACCTGGAGGTT
ACCAACGCAACTCCGAACTCTCTGACTATTTCTTGGGACGATCCTTATCACGCTATCTATTACCGTATCA
CCTACGGCGAAACTGGTGGTAACTCCCCGAGCCAGGAATTCACTGTTCCGAGATCTTATTCTAATGCGAC
CATCAGCGGTCTGAAACCGGGCCAGGATTATACCATTACCGTGTACGCTGTAACCGGTGAGAACGACGAT
TCAAACCCAATCAGCATCAATTATCGCACCGAAATCGACAAACCGTCTCAGGGATCCCACCATCACCATC
ATCACTGATTAACTAAACGAGATCCGGCTGCTAACAAAGCCCGAAAGGAAGCTGAGTTGGCTGCTGCCAC
CGCTGAGCAATAACTAGCATAACCCCTTGGGGCCTCTAAACGGGTCTTGAGGGGTTTTTTGCTGAAAGGA
GGAACTATATCCGGATTGGCGAATGGG
[124 nt withheld, positions 518-641]
C
[91 nt withheld, positions 643-733]
A
[49 nt withheld, positions 735-783]
CCTTTGACGTTGGAGTCCACGTTCTTT
[37 nt withheld, positions 811-847]
ACCCTATCTCGGTCTATTCTTTTGATTTATAAGGGATTTTGCCGATTTCGGCCTATTGGTTAAAAAATGA
GCTGATTTAACAAAAATTTAACGCGAATTTTAACAAAATATTAACGCTTACAATTTAGGTGGCACTTTTC
GGGGAAATGTGCGCGGAACCCCTATTTGTTTATTTTTCTAAATACATTCAAATATGTATCCGCTCATGAA
TTAATT
