>Addgene plasmid #84787 | pET - FnR062.Y78E | addgene partial sequence | sequence record 163608 | T7term 5'-GCTAGTTATTGCTCAGCGG-3'
TTTGTTAGCAGCCGGATCTCGTTTAGTTAATCAGTGATGATGGTGATGGTGGGATCCCTGAGACGGTTTG
TCGATTTCGGTGCGATAATTGATGCTGATTGGGTTTGAATCGTCGTTCTCACCGGTTACAGCGTACACGG
TAATGGTATAATCCTGGCCCGGTTTCAGACCGCTGATGGTCGCATTAGAATAAGATCTCGGAACAGTGAA
TTCCTGGCTCGGGGAGTTACCACCAGTTTCGCCGTAGGTGATACGGTAATAGATAGCGTGATAAGGATCG
TCCCAAGAAATAGTCAGAGAGTTCGGAGTTGCGTTGGTAACCTCCAGGTTACGCGGAGAGTCGGAGGAGC
TAGCCATATGTATATCTCCTTCTTAAAGTTAAACAAAATTATTTCTAGAGGGGAATTGTTATCCGCTCAC
AATTCCCCTATAGTGAGTCGTATTAATTTCGCGGGATCGAGATCTCGATCCTCTACGCCGGACGCATCGT
GGCCGGCATCACCGGCGCCACAGGTGCGGTTGCTGGCGCCTATATCGCCGACATCACCGATGGGGAAGAT
CGGGCTCGCCACTTCGGGCTCATGAGCGCTTGTTTCGGCGTGGGTATGGTGGCAGGCCCCGTGGCCGGGG
GACTGTTGGGCGCCATCTCCTTGCATGCACCATTCCTTGCGGCGGCGGTGCTCAACGGCCTCAACCTACT
ACTGGGCTGCTTCCTAATGCAGGAGTCGCATAAGGGAGAGCGTCGAGATCCCGGACACCATCGAATGGCG
CAAAACCTTTCGCGGTATGGCATGATAGCGCCCGGAAGAGAGTCAATTCAGGGTGGTGAATGTGAAACCA
GTAACGTTATACGATGTCGCAGAGTATGCCGGTGTCTCTTATCAGACCGTTTCCCGCGTGGTGAACCAGG
CCAGCCACGTTTCTGCGAAAACGCGGGA
